>Addgene plasmid #118624 | V5-ERG-R367K | addgene full sequence | sequence record 229751 | Addgene  NGS Result
ATGAGGCCCTTTCGTCTTCACTCGAGGTGCCCGTCAGTGGGCAGAGCGCACATCGCCCACAGTCCCCGAG
AAGTTGGGGGGAGGGGTCGGCAATTGAACCGGTGCCTAGAGAAGGTGGCGCGGGGTAAACTGGGAAAGTG
ATGTCGTGTACTGGCTCCGCCTTTTTCCCGAGGGTGGGGGAGAACCGTATATAAGTGCAGTAGTCGCCGT
GAACGTTCTTTTTCGCAACGGGTTTGCCGCCAGAACACAGGTAAGTGCCGTGTGTGGTTCCCGCGGGCCT
GGCCTCTTTACGGGTTATGGCCCTTGCGTGCCTTGAATTACTTCCACCTGGCTGCAGTACGTGATTCTTG
ATCCCGAGCTTCGGGTTGGAAGTGGGTGGGAGAGTTCGAGGCCTTGCGCTTAAGGAGCCCCTTCGCCTCG
TGCTTGAGTTGAGGCCTGGCCTGGGCGCTGGGGCCGCCGCGTGCGAATCTGGTGGCACCTTCGCGCCTGT
CTCGCTGCTTTCGATAAGTCTCTAGCCATTTAAAATTTTTGATGACCTGCTGCGACGCTTTTTTTCTGGC
AAGATAGTCTTGTAAATGCGGGCCAAGATCTGCACACTGGTATTTCGGTTTTTGGGGCCGCGGGCGGCGA
CGGGGCCCGTGCGTCCCAGCGCACATGTTCGGCGAGGCGGGGCCTGCGAGCGCGGCCACCGAGAATCGGA
CGGGGGTAGTCTCAAGCTGGCCGGCCTGCTCTGGTGCCTGGCCTCGCGCCGCCGTGTATCGCCCCGCCCT
GGGCGGCAAGGCTGGCCCGGTCGGCACCAGTTGCGTGAGCGGAAAGATGGCCGCTTCCCGGCCCTGCTGC
AGGGAGCTCAAAATGGAGGACGCGGCGCTCGGGAGAGCGGGCGGGTGAGTCACCCACACAAAGGAAAAGG
GCCTTTCCGTCCTCAGCCGTCGCTTCATGTGACTCCACGGAGTACCGGGCGCCGTCCAGGCACCTCGATT
AGTTCTCGAGCTTTTGGAGTACGTCGTCTTTAGGTTGGGGGGAGGGGTTTTATGCGATGGAGTTTCCCCA
CACTGAGTGGGTGGAGACTGAAGTTAGGCCAGCTTGGCACTTGATGTAATTCTCCTTGGAATTTGCCCTT
TTTGAGTTTGGATCTTGGTTCATTCTCAAGCCTCAGACAGTGGTTCAAAGTTTTTTTCTTCCATTTCAGG
TGTCGTGAGGATCCGCGGCCGCGCCACCATGGGTAAGCCTATCCCTAACCCTCTCCTCGGTCTCGATTCT
ACGACAGAGATGACCGCGTCCTCCTCCAGCGACTATGGACAGACTTCCAAGATGAGCCCACGCGTCCCTC
AGCAGGATTGGCTGTCTCAACCCCCAGCCAGGGTCACCATCAAAATGGAATGTAACCCTAGCCAGGTGAA
TGGCTCAAGGAACTCTCCTGATGAATGCAGTGTGGCCAAAGGCGGGAAGATGGTGGGCAGCCCAGACACC
GTTGGGATGAACTACGGCAGCTACATGGAGGAGAAGCACATGCCACCCCCAAACATGACCACGAACGAGC
GCAGAGTTATCGTGCCAGCAGATCCTACGCTATGGAGTACAGACCATGTGCGGCAGTGGCTGGAGTGGGC
GGTGAAAGAATATGGCCTTCCAGACGTCAACATCTTGTTATTCCAGAACATCGATGGGAAGGAACTGTGC
AAGATGACCAAGGACGACTTCCAGAGGCTCACCCCCAGCTACAATGCCGACATCCTTCTCTCACATCTCC
ACTACCTCAGAGAGACTCCTCTTCCACATTTGACTTCAGATGATGTTGATAAAGCCTTACAAAACTCTCC
ACGGTTAATGCATGCTAGAAACACAGGGGGTGCAGCTTTTATTTTCCCAAATACTTCAGTATATCCTGAA
GCTACGCAAAGAATTACAACTAGGCCAGATTTACCATATGAGCCCCCCAGGAGATCAGCCTGGACCGGTC
ACGGCCACCCCACGCCCCAGTCGAAAGCTGCTCAACCATCTCCTTCCACAGTGCCCAAAACTGAAGACCA
GCGTCCTCAGTTAGATCCTTATCAGATTCTTGGACCAACAAGTAGCCGCCTTGCAAATCCAGGCAGTGGC
CAGATCCAGCTTTGGCAGTTCCTCCTGGAGCTCCTGTCGGACAGCTCCAACTCCAGCTGCATCACCTGGG
AAGGCACCAACGGGGAGTTCAAGATGACGGATCCCGACGAGGTGGCCCGGCGCTGGGGAGAGCGGAAGAG
CAAACCCAACATGAACTACGATAAGCTCAGCAAAGCCCTCCGTTACTACTATGACAAGAACATCATGACC
AAGGTCCATGGGAAGCGCTACGCCTACAAGTTCGACTTCCACGGGATCGCCCAGGCCCTCCAGCCCCACC
CCCCGGAGTCATCTCTGTACAAGTACCCCTCAGACCTCCCGTACATGGGCTCCTATCACGCCCACCCACA
GAAGATGAACTTTGTGGCGCCCCACCCTCCAGCCCTCCCCGTGACATCTTCCAGTTTTTTTGCTGCCCCA
AACCCATACTGGAATTCACCAACTGGGGGTATATACCCCAACACTAGGCTCCCCACCAGCCATATGCCTT
CTCATCTGGGCACTTACTACTAAGCGGCCGCGCCGGCTCTAGATCGCGAACGCGTGAATTCTACCGGGTA
GGGGAGGCGCTTTTCCCAAGGCAGTCTGGAGCATGCGCTTTAGCAGCCCCGCTGGGCACTTGGCGCTACA
CAAGTGGCCTCTGGCCTCGCACACATTCCACATCCACCGGTAGGCGCCAACCGGCTCCGTTCTTTGGTGG
CCCCTTCGCGCCACCTTCTACTCCTCCCCTAGTCAGGAAGTTCCCCCCCGCCCCGCAGCTCGCGTCGTGC
AGGACGTGACAAATGGAAGTAGCACGTCTCACTAGTCTCGTGCAGATGGACAGCACCGCTGAGCAATGGA
AGCGGGTAGGCCTTTGGGGCAGCGGCCAATAGCAGCTTTGCTCCTTCGCTTTCTGGGCTCAGAGGCTGGG
AAGGGGTGGGTCCGGGGGCGGGCTCAGGGGCGGGCTCAGGGGCGGGGCGGGCGCCCGAAGGTCCTCCGGA
GGCCCGGCATTCTGCACGCTTCAAAAGCGCACGTCTGCCGCGCTGTTCTCCTCTTCCTCATCTCCGGGCC
TTTCGACCTGCAGCCCAAGCTTCCTAGGACCATGGCCAAGCCTTTGTCTCAAGAAGAATCCACCCTCATT
GAAAGAGCAACGGCTACAATCAACAGCATCCCCATCTCTGAAGACTACAGCGTCGCCAGCGCAGCTCTCT
CTAGCGACGGCCGCATCTTCACTGGTGTCAATGTATATCATTTTACTGGGGGACCTTGTGCAGAACTCGT
GGTGCTGGGCACTGCTGCTGCTGCGGCAGCTGGCAACCTGACTTGTATCGTCGCGATCGGAAATGAGAAC
AGGGGCATCTTGAGCCCCTGCGGACGGTGCCGACAGGTGCTTCTCGATCTGCATCCTGGGATCAAAGCCA
TAGTGAAGGACAGTGATGGACAGCCGACGGCAGTTGGGATTCGTGAATTGCTGCCCTCTGGTTATGTGTG
GGAGGGCTAACCCGGGCGGGGCGCGTCTGGAACAATCAACCTCTGGATTACAAAATTTGTGAAAGATTGA
CTGGTATTCTTAACTATGTTGCTCCTTTTACGCTATGTGGATACGCTGCTTTAATGCCTTTGTATCATGC
TATTGCTTCCCGTATGGCTTTCATTTTCTCCTCCTTGTATAAATCCTGGTTGCTGTCTCTTTATGAGGAG
TTGTGGCCCGTTGTCAGGCAACGTGGCGTGGTGTGCACTGTGTTTGCTGACGCAACCCCCACTGGTTGGG
GCATTGCCACCACCTGTCAGCTCCTTTCCGGGACTTTCGCTTTCCCCCTCCCTATTGCCACGGCGGAACT
CATCGCCGCCTGCCTTGCCCGCTGCTGGACAGGGGCTCGGCTGTTGGGCACTGACAATTCCGTGGTGTTG
TCGGGGAAGCTGACGTCCTTTCCATGGCTGCTCGCCTGTGTTGCCACCTGGATTCTGCGCGGGACGTCCT
TCTGCTACGTCCCTTCGGCCCTCAATCCAGCGGACCTTCCTTCCCGCGGCCTGCTGCCGGCTCTGCGGCC
TCTTCCGCGTCTTCGCCTTCGCCCTCAGACGAGTCGGATCTCCCTTTGGGCCGCCTCCCCGCCTGGAATT
AATTCTGCAGTCGAGACCTAGAAAAACATGGAGCAATCACAAGTAGCAATACAGCAGCTACCAATGCTGA
TTGTGCCTGGCTAGAAGCACAAGAGGAGGAGGAGGTGGGTTTTCCAGTCACACCTCAGGTACCTTTAAGA
CCAATGACTTACAAGGCAGCTGTAGATCTTAGCCACTTTTTAAAAGAAAAGAGGGGACTGGAAGGGCTAA
TTCACTCCCAACGAAGACAAGATATCCTTGATCTGTGGATCTACCACACACAAGGCTACTTCCCTGATTA
GCAGAACTACACACCAGGGCCAGGGGTCAGATATCCACTGACCTTTGGATGGTGCTACAAGCTAGTACCA
GTTGAGCCAGATAAGGTAGAAGAGGCCAATAAAGGAGAGAACACCAGCTTGTTACACCCTGTGAGCCTGC
ATGGGATGGATGACCCGGAGAGAGAAGTGTTAGAGTGGAGGTTTGACAGCCGCCTAGCATTTCATCACGT
GGCCCGAGAGCTGCATCCGGAGTACTTCAAGAACTGCTGATATCGAGCTTGCTACAAGGGACTTTCCGCT
GGGGACTTTCCAGGGAGGCGTGGCCTGGGCGGGACTGGGGAGTGGCGAGCCCTCAGATCCTGCATATAAG
CAGCTGCTTTTTGCCTGTACTGGGTCTCTCTGGTTAGACCAGATCTGAGCCTGGGAGCTCTCTGGCTAAC
TAGGGAACCCACTGCTTAAGCCTCAATAAAGCTTGCCTTGAGTGCTTCAAGTAGTGTGTGCCCGTCTGTT
GTGTGACTCTGGTAACTAGAGATCCCTCAGACCCTTTTAGTCAGTGTGGAAAATCTCTAGCAGTAGTAGT
TCATGTCATCTTATTATTCAGTATTTATAACTTGCAAAGAAATGAATATCAGAGAGTGAGAGGCCTTGAC
ATTGCTAGCGTTTACCGTCGACCTCTAGCTAGAGCTTGGCGTAATCATGGTCATAGCTGTTTCCTGTGTG
AAATTGTTATCCGCTCACAATTCCACACAACATACGAGCCGGAAGCATAAAGTGTAAAGCCTGGGGTGCC
TAATGAGTGAGCTAACTCACATTAATTGCGTTGCGCTCACTGCCCGCTTTCCAGTCGGGAAACCTGTCGT
GCCAGCTGCATTAATGAATCGGCCAACGCGCGGGGAGAGGCGGTTTGCGTATTGGGCGCTCTTCCGCTTC
CTCGCTCACTGACTCGCTGCGCTCGGTCGTTCGGCTGCGGCGAGCGGTATCAGCTCACTCAAAGGCGGTA
ATACGGTTATCCACAGAATCAGGGGATAACGCAGGAAAGAACATGTGAGCAAAAGGCCAGCAAAAGGCCA
GGAACCGTAAAAAGGCCGCGTTGCTGGCGTTTTTCCATAGGCTCCGCCCCCCTGACGAGCATCACAAAAA
TCGACGCTCAAGTCAGAGGTGGCGAAACCCGACAGGACTATAAAGATACCAGGCGTTTCCCCCTGGAAGC
TCCCTCGTGCGCTCTCCTGTTCCGACCCTGCCGCTTACCGGATACCTGTCCGCCTTTCTCCCTTCGGGAA
GCGTGGCGCTTTCTCATAGCTCACGCTGTAGGTATCTCAGTTCGGTGTAGGTCGTTCGCTCCAAGCTGGG
CTGTGTGCACGAACCCCCCGTTCAGCCCGACCGCTGCGCCTTATCCGGTAACTATCGTCTTGAGTCCAAC
CCGGTAAGACACGACTTATCGCCACTGGCAGCAGCCACTGGTAACAGGATTAGCAGAGCGAGGTATGTAG
GCGGTGCTACAGAGTTCTTGAAGTGGTGGCCTAACTACGGCTACACTAGAAGAACAGTATTTGGTATCTG
CGCTCTGCTGAAGCCAGTTACCTTCGGAAAAAGAGTTGGTAGCTCTTGATCCGGCAAACAAACCACCGCT
GGTAGCGGTGGTTTTTTTGTTTGCAAGCAGCAGATTACGCGCAGAAAAAAAGGATCTCAAGAAGATCCTT
TGATCTTTTCTACGGGGTCTGACGCTCAGTGGAACGAAAACTCACGTTAAGGGATTTTGGTCATGAGATT
ATCAAAAAGGATCTTCACCTAGATCCTTTTAAATTAAAAATGAAGTTTTAAATCAATCTAAAGTATATAT
GAGTAAACTTGGTCTGACAGTTACCAATGCTTAATCAGTGAGGCACCTATCTCAGCGATCTGTCTATTTC
GTTCATCCATAGTTGCCTGACTCCCCGTCGTGTAGATAACTACGATACGGGAGGGCTTACCATCTGGCCC
CAGTGCTGCAATGATACCGCGAGACCCACGCTCACCGGCTCCAGATTTATCAGCAATAAACCAGCCAGCC
GGAAGGGCCGAGCGCAGAAGTGGTCCTGCAACTTTATCCGCCTCCATCCAGTCTATTAATTGTTGCCGGG
AAGCTAGAGTAAGTAGTTCGCCAGTTAATAGTTTGCGCAACGTTGTTGCCATTGCTACAGGCATCGTGGT
GTCACGCTCGTCGTTTGGTATGGCTTCATTCAGCTCCGGTTCCCAACGATCAAGGCGAGTTACATGATCC
CCCATGTTGTGCAAAAAAGCGGTTAGCTCCTTCGGTCCTCCGATCGTTGTCAGAAGTAAGTTGGCCGCAG
TGTTATCACTCATGGTTATGGCAGCACTGCATAATTCTCTTACTGTCATGCCATCCGTAAGATGCTTTTC
TGTGACTGGTGAGTACTCAACCAAGTCATTCTGAGAATAGTGTATGCGGCGACCGAGTTGCTCTTGCCCG
GCGTCAATACGGGATAATACCGCGCCACATAGCAGAACTTTAAAAGTGCTCATCATTGGAAAACGTTCTT
CGGGGCGAAAACTCTCAAGGATCTTACCGCTGTTGAGATCCAGTTCGATGTAACCCACTCGTGCACCCAA
CTGATCTTCAGCATCTTTTACTTTCACCAGCGTTTCTGGGTGAGCAAAAACAGGAAGGCAAAATGCCGCA
AAAAAGGGAATAAGGGCGACACGGAAATGTTGAATACTCATACTCTTCCTTTTTCAATATTATTGAAGCA
TTTATCAGGGTTATTGTCTCATGAGCGGATACATATTTGAATGTATTTAGAAAAATAAACAAATAGGGGT
TCCGCGCACATTTCCCCGAAAAGTGCCACCTGACGTCGACGGATCGGGAGATCAACTTGTTTATTGCAGC
TTATAATGGTTACAAATAAAGCAATAGCATCACAAATTTCACAAATAAAGCATTTTTTTCACTGCATTCT
AGTTGTGGTTTGTCCAAACTCATCAATGTATCTTATCATGTCTGGATCAACTGGATAACTCAAGCTAACC
AAAATCATCCCAAACTTCCCACCCCATACCCTATTACCACTGCCAATTACCTGTGGTTTCATTTACTCTA
AACCTGTGATTCCTCTGAATTATTTTCATTTTAAAGAAATTGTATTTGTTAAATATGTACTACAAACTTA
GTAGTTGGAAGGGCTAATTCACTCCCAAAGAAGACAAGATATCCTTGATCTGTGGATCTACCACACACAA
GGCTACTTCCCTGATTAGCAGAACTACACACCAGGGCCAGGGGTCAGATATCCACTGACCTTTGGATGGT
GCTACAAGCTAGTACCAGTTGAGCCAGATAAGGTAGAAGAGGCCAATAAAGGAGAGAACACCAGCTTGTT
ACACCCTGTGAGCCTGCATGGGATGGATGACCCGGAGAGAGAAGTGTTAGAGTGGAGGTTTGACAGCCGC
CTAGCATTTCATCACGTGGCCCGAGAGCTGCATCCGGAGTACTTCAAGAACTGCTGATATCGAGCTTGCT
ACAAGGGACTTTCCGCTGGGGACTTTCCAGGGAGGCGTGGCCTGGGCGGGACTGGGGAGTGGCGAGCCCT
CAGATCCTGCATATAAGCAGCTGCTTTTTGCCTGTACTGGGTCTCTCTGGTTAGACCAGATCTGAGCCTG
GGAGCTCTCTGGCTAACTAGGGAACCCACTGCTTAAGCCTCAATAAAGCTTGCCTTGAGTGCTTCAAGTA
GTGTGTGCCCGTCTGTTGTGTGACTCTGGTAACTAGAGATCCCTCAGACCCTTTTAGTCAGTGTGGAAAA
TCTCTAGCAGTGGCGCCCGAACAGGGACTTGAAAGCGAAAGGGAAACCAGAGGAGCTCTCTCGACGCAGG
ACTCGGCTTGCTGAAGCGCGCACGGCAAGAGGCGAGGGGCGGCGACTGGTGAGTACGCCAAAAATTTTGA
CTAGCGGAGGCTAGAAGGAGAGAGATGGGTGCGAGAGCGTCAGTATTAAGCGGGGGAGAATTAGATCGCG
ATGGGAAAAAATTCGGTTAAGGCCAGGGGGAAAGAAAAAATATAAATTAAAACATATAGTATGGGCAAGC
AGGGAGCTAGAACGATTCGCAGTTAATCCTGGCCTGTTAGAAACATCAGAAGGCTGTAGACAAATACTGG
GACAGCTACAACCATCCCTTCAGACAGGATCAGAAGAACTTAGATCATTATATAATACAGTAGCAACCCT
CTATTGTGTGCATCAAAGGATAGAGATAAAAGACACCAAGGAAGCTTTAGACAAGATAGAGGAAGAGCAA
AACAAAAGTAAGACCACCGCACAGCAAGCGGCCGGCCGCTGATCTTCAGACCTGGAGGAGGAGATATGAG
GGACAATTGGAGAAGTGAATTATATAAATATAAAGTAGTAAAAATTGAACCATTAGGAGTAGCACCCACC
AAGGCAAAGAGAAGAGTGGTGCAGAGAGAAAAAAGAGCAGTGGGAATAGGAGCTTTGTTCCTTGGGTTCT
TGGGAGCAGCAGGAAGCACTATGGGCGCAGCGTCAATGACGCTGACGGTACAGGCCAGACAATTATTGTC
TGGTATAGTGCAGCAGCAGAACAATTTGCTGAGGGCTATTGAGGCGCAACAGCATCTGTTGCAACTCACA
GTCTGGGGCATCAAGCAGCTCCAGGCAAGAATCCTGGCTGTGGAAAGATACCTAAAGGATCAACAGCTCC
TGGGGATTTGGGGTTGCTCTGGAAAACTCATTTGCACCACTGCTGTGCCTTGGAATGCTAGTTGGAGTAA
TAAATCTCTGGAACAGATTTGGAATCACACGACCTGGATGGAGTGGGACAGAGAAATTAACAATTACACA
AGCTTAATACACTCCTTAATTGAAGAATCGCAAAACCAGCAAGAAAAGAATGAACAAGAATTATTGGAAT
TAGATAAATGGGCAAGTTTGTGGAATTGGTTTAACATAACAAATTGGCTGTGGTATATAAAATTATTCAT
AATGATAGTAGGAGGCTTGGTAGGTTTAAGAATAGTTTTTGCTGTACTTTCTATAGTGAATAGAGTTAGG
CAGGGATATTCACCATTATCGTTTCAGACCCACCTCCCAACCCCGAGGGGACCCGACAGGCCCGAAGGAA
TAGAAGAAGAAGGTGGAGAGAGAGACAGAGACAGATCCATTCGATTAGTGAACGGATCTCGACGGTATCG
CCTTTAAAAGAAAAGGGGGGATTGGGGGGTACAGTGCAGGGGAAAGAATAGTAGACATAATAGCAACAGA
CATACAAACTAAAGAATTACAAAAACAAATTACAAAAATTCAAAATTTTCGGGTTTATTACAGGGACAGC
AGAGATCCAGTTTATCG
Features (pLannotate 1.2.2; 24 found; start..end, strand, type, name):
     39..250     +  promoter       EF-1α core promoter: core promoter for human elongation factor EF-1α
    251..1189    +  intron         EF-1α intron A: intron upstream of the start codon of human EF-1α
   1222..1263    +  CDS            V5 tag: epitope tag from simian virus 5
   1264..2610    +  CDS            ERG (fragment): ERG_HUMAN - Experimental evidence at protein level: Swiss-Prot protein existence level 1. Transcriptional regulator. May participate in transcriptional regulation through the recruitment of SETDB1 histone methyltransferase and subsequent modification of local chromatin structure. From Homo sapiens (Human).
   2656..3155    +  promoter       PGK promoter: mouse phosphoglycerate kinase 1 promoter
   3182..3580    +  CDS            BSD: blasticidin S deaminase; Aspergillus terreus BSD; confers resistance to blasticidin
   3604..4192    +  misc_feature   WPRE: woodchuck hepatitis virus posttranscriptional regulatory element
   4209..4727    +  CDS            nef (fragment): NEF_HV1BR - Experimental evidence at protein level: Swiss-Prot protein existence level 1. Extracellular Nef protein targets CD4(+) T-lymphocytes for apoptosis by interacting with CXCR4 surface receptors (PubMed:14990729). From Human immunodeficiency virus type 1 group M subtype B (isolate BRU/LAI) (HIV-1).
   4775..5032    +  LTR            5' LTR (truncated): truncated 5' long terminal repeat (LTR) from HIV-1
   5184..5200    -  protein_bind   lac operator: The lac repressor binds to the lac operator to inhibit transcription in E. coli. This inhibition can be relieved by adding lactose or isopropyl-β-D-thiogalactopyranoside (IPTG). lac repressor encoded by lacI
   5208..5238    -  promoter       lac promoter: promoter for the E. coli lac operon
   5253..5274    -  protein_bind   CAP binding site: CAP binding activates transcription in the presence of cAMP. E. coli catabolite activator protein
   5287..5379    -  CDS            lacI (fragment): lac repressor; lacI; The lac repressor binds to the lac operator to inhibit transcription in E. coli. This inhibition can be relieved by adding lactose or isopropyl-β-D-thiogalactopyranoside (IPTG).
   5562..6150    -  rep_origin     ori: high-copy-number ColE1/pMB1/pBR322/pUC origin of replication
   6321..7181    -  CDS            AmpR: β-lactamase; bla; confers resistance to ampicillin, carbenicillin, and related antibiotics
   7182..7286    -  promoter       AmpR promoter: bla
   7334..7468    +  polyA_signal   SV40 poly(A) signal: SV40 polyadenylation signal
   7635..7964    +  CDS            nef (fragment): NEF_HV1BR - Experimental evidence at protein level: Swiss-Prot protein existence level 1. Extracellular Nef protein targets CD4(+) T-lymphocytes for apoptosis by interacting with CXCR4 surface receptors (PubMed:14990729). From Human immunodeficiency virus type 1 group M subtype B (isolate BRU/LAI) (HIV-1).
   8012..8269    +  LTR            5' LTR (truncated): truncated 5' long terminal repeat (LTR) from HIV-1
   8316..8441    +  misc_feature   HIV-1 Ψ: packaging signal of human immunodeficiency virus type 1
   8425..8763    +  CDS            HIV-1 gag (fragment): gag protein from human immunodeficiency virus 1; gag
   8938..9171    +  misc_feature   RRE: The Rev response element (RRE) of HIV-1 allows for Rev-dependent mRNA export from the nucleus to the cytoplasm.
   9548..9648    +  CDS            Rev (fragment): human immunodeficiency virus 1 (HIV-1) Rev protein; rev; enhances nuclear export of unspliced and incompletely spliced viral mRNAs
   9663..9778    +  misc_feature   cPPT/CTS: central polypurine tract and central termination sequence of HIV-1 (lacking the first T)
