[The description below was written by a language model from this plasmid's Addgene catalogue record and pLannotate feature annotations shown in this document.]
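Description:
V5-ERG-R367K is an HIV-1-derived lentiviral vector for mammalian expression, built on a backbone recorded as N106. It delivers a V5-tagged human ERG carrying the R367K substitution, which the depositor describes as a DNA-binding mutant. In bacteria it is maintained through a high-copy ColE1/pUC-type origin and an ampicillin resistance gene (β-lactamase with its own promoter). Remnants of a lac promoter/operator region from the cloning backbone are also annotated.

The viral portion of the 9,817-nt sequence contains two HIV-1 LTR elements, both annotated as truncated. They flank the Ψ packaging signal with an adjoining gag fragment, the Rev response element for Rev-dependent export of the genomic RNA, and the cPPT/CTS, which aids nuclear import. The nef, gag and Rev fragments in the table appear to be residual viral sequence around these elements rather than expressed genes.

Within this framework, the human EF-1α core promoter and its intron A drive the payload. An N-terminal V5 epitope tag is followed by the ERG coding fragment. According to the depositor this corresponds to the TMPRSS2-ERG product (amino acids 33–479), joined to V5 by a two-residue linker. Downstream, a mouse PGK promoter drives blasticidin S deaminase, so transduced cells can be selected with blasticidin. A WPRE before the 3′ LTR enhances transcript stability and expression.

The construct is intended for stable expression of a detectable, DNA-binding-deficient ERG, for example as a comparison for wild-type ERG. The associated publication concerns TMPRSS2-ERG binding to BAF chromatin remodeling complexes in prostate oncogenesis.
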