Addgene plasmid #118624: V5-ERG-R367K
Purpose: Expresses V5 tagged ERG R367K (DNA binding mutant) protein
Depositing lab: William Hahn. Depositing organization: Dana-Farber Cancer Institute. Publication: Binding of TMPRSS2-ERG to BAF Chromatin Remodeling Complexes Mediates Prostate Oncogenesis. Sandoval GJ, Pulice JL, Pakula H, Schenone M, Takeda DY, Pop M, Boulay G, Williamson KE, McBride MJ, Pan J, St Pierre R, Hartman E, Garraway LA, Carr SA, Rivera MN, Li Z, Ronco L, Hahn WC, Kadoch C. Mol Cell. 2018 Aug 16;71(4):554-566.e7. doi: 10.1016/j.molcel.2018.06.040. Epub 2018 Aug 2. PubMed 30078722.
Backbone
  Vector backbone: N106
  Vector type: Mammalian Expression, Lentiviral
  Selectable markers: Blasticidin
Growth in bacteria
  Bacterial resistance: Ampicillin, 100 μg/mL
  Growth temperature: 37°C
  Growth strain: NEB Stable
  Copy number: High Copy
Gene/Insert
  Gene/Insert name: ERG (R367K DNA binding mutant)
  Species: H. sapiens (human)
  Mutation: R367K
  GenBank ID: NP_891548.1
  Entrez Gene: ERG (a.k.a. LMPHM14, erg-3, p55)
  Promoter: EF1a
  Tag / fusion protein: V5 (N terminal on insert)
  Cloning method: Ligation Independent Cloning
  Sequencing primers: 5′ ggcacttgatgtaattctccttg; 3′ gtggatgtggaatgtgtgcga
Terms and licenses: Academic/Nonprofit Terms; Industry Terms: Not Available to Industry
Depositor comments: V5 tagged TMPRSS2-ERG R367K (aa33-479) with 2aa linker between V5 and ERG
How to cite: V5-ERG-R367K was a gift from William Hahn (Addgene plasmid # 118624 ; http://n2t.net/addgene:118624 ; RRID:Addgene_118624)
